>Addgene plasmid #18354 | T4 Lysozyme N53A N55A V57A E128A V131A N132A | addgene partial sequence | sequence record 24141 | 3primeUP
CTANGAAAAGCCGCTCATTAGGCGGGCTCAGATCTGCTCATGTTTGACAGCTTATCATCGATAAGCTTCG
GCAATAAATTCTTGATATGTTTTCATATGTTTCCTTTAAATATTTTAATTAGTAATTGTCTATTCAAGTA
ATTGTGAATATACTATCACAATTCCAAGAGAAAGTAAACAGCTTTATAGATTTTTATACGCGTCCCAAGT
GCCAGTTCTAAACGTTGTAATGACTCGTTTTGCGCGATTAGGTGTTTGATTATACCATCTACTTTTAGCT
AAGGCAGCTGCTGCTGCATCCCAGCGTTTTTGTTGAAGCATACGTAAAGAGTTAGTAAATCCTGCCACAC
CGGTTTCTCCCATTTGGAAAACCATATTAATCAATGCACAGCGACGAACCGCATCAAGAGAATCATAAAC
CGGTTTTAATTTAGCATTTCTCAGAATTCCGCGAACAGCAGCATCAACATCCTGATTAAAGAGTTTTTCA
GCCTCATCTTTTGTAATTGCACCAGCGCAAGCACGCCCAATAGCTTTATCTAATTCAGATTTAGCAGCAT
TAAGTGATGGACTTTTTGTAAGCAAATGACCGATGCCAATAGTGTAATAGCCTTCTGTGTCTTTATAGAT
TTTAAGTCTAAGACCTTCATCTATACGTAACATTTCAAATATATTCATAATACCTCCTAAGCATCGATGG
ATCCTGTTTCCTGTGTGAAATTGTTATCCGCTCACAATTCCACACATTATACGAGCCGATGATTAATTGT
CAACAGGGGGATGGGGAGTAAGCTGATCCTGTTTCCTGTGTGAAATTGTTATCCGCTCACAATTCCACAC
ATTATACGAGCCGATGATTAATTGTCAACAGGGGGATGGGGAGTAAGCTCATCGATGGATCGANCGGGNT
TNCCGGGGGGGAAAATNGTTATCCGCTCCCAATTCCNCACATTANACGAGCCGGAAGCANAAAGTGNAAA
AGCCTGGGGGGGCCNAANGAGTGAGCTAACTTACATTAATTGCGNTGGCGCTCCCTGGCCGCTTTCCAGT
CGGGGAAACCTGGNCGNGNCCAGGAANCCATCGN
