[The description below was written by a language model from this plasmid's Addgene catalogue record.]
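Description:
T4 Lysozyme N53A N55A V57A E128A V131A N132A is a bacterial expression plasmid built on the pHS1403 backbone (about 5 kb without insert). It carries a multiply substituted version of the bacteriophage T4 lysozyme gene (gene e), also listed under the alternative name 6003A. The plasmid is maintained at high copy number in E. coli and selected with ampicillin. The record does not include a feature table and does not name the origin of replication, the promoter driving expression, or any fusion tags, so these details cannot be stated here.

The insert of roughly 600 bp was cloned by restriction digestion between BamHI at the 5′ end and HindIII at the 3′ end, and both sites remain intact. According to the depositor's comments, the BamHI site lies 27 bp from the start codon and the HindIII site 115 bp from the stop codon. The fragment therefore includes short flanking untranslated regions and can be excised or transferred as a cassette.

The encoded protein has six residues replaced by alanine: N53A, N55A and V57A form one cluster, and E128A, V131A and N132A form a second. T4 lysozyme is a widely used model protein for studying how amino-acid substitutions affect folding, thermodynamic stability and structure. A multiple-alanine variant of this kind fits such work, where mutant protein is produced in bacteria for biophysical or crystallographic characterisation, although the record does not state a specific purpose. Distribution is limited to academic and nonprofit users.
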