Addgene plasmid #18354: T4 Lysozyme N53A N55A V57A E128A V131A N132A
Depositing lab: Brian Matthews. Depositing organization: University of Oregon.
Backbone
  Vector backbone: pHS1403
  Backbone size w/o insert (bp): 5000
  Vector type: Bacterial Expression
Growth in bacteria
  Bacterial resistance: Ampicillin, 100 μg/mL
  Growth temperature: 37°C
  Growth strain: DH5alpha
  Copy number: High Copy
Gene/Insert
  Gene/Insert name: T4 Lysozyme (alt name: 6003A)
  Species: Bacteriophage T4
  Insert size (bp): 600
  Mutation: N53A N55A V57A E128A V131A N132A
  GenBank ID: NP_049736
  Entrez Gene: e (a.k.a. T4p123)
  Cloning method: Restriction Enzyme; 5′ cloning site BamHI (not destroyed); 3′ cloning site HindIII (not destroyed)
  Sequencing primers: 5′ na; 3′ GGCGTATCACGAGGCCC
Terms and licenses: Academic/Nonprofit Terms; Industry Terms: Not Available to Industry
Depositor comments: The BamHI site is 27 bp from the ATG and the HindIII site is 115 bp from the stop.
How to cite: T4 Lysozyme N53A N55A V57A E128A V131A N132A was a gift from Brian Matthews (Addgene plasmid # 18354 ; http://n2t.net/addgene:18354 ; RRID:Addgene_18354)
